Addgene plasmid #84245: pSLQ2815 pPB: CAG-Puro-WPRE PGK-KRAB-tagBFP-SpdCas9
Purpose: Expresses direct fusion KRAB-Sp dCas9
Depositing lab: Stanley Qi. Depositing organization: Stanford University. Publication: Complex transcriptional modulation with orthogonal and inducible dCas9 regulators. Gao Y, Xiong X, Wong S, Charles EJ, Lim WA, Qi LS. Nat Methods. 2016 Oct 24. doi: 10.1038/nmeth.4042. PubMed 27776111.
Backbone
  Vector backbone: PB
  Backbone manufacturer: System Biosciences
  Total vector size (bp): 11836
  Vector type: Mammalian Expression, CRISPR, Synthetic Biology ; PiggyBac
  Selectable markers: Puromycin
Growth in bacteria
  Bacterial resistance: Ampicillin, 100 μg/mL
  Growth temperature: 37°C
  Growth strain: NEB Stable
  Copy number: High Copy
Gene/Insert 1
  Gene/Insert name: KRAB-tagBFP-Sp dCas9
  Species: Synthetic; S. pyogenes
  Insert size (bp): 5193
  Promoter: PGK
  Tag / fusion protein: KRAB (N terminal on insert); tagBFP (N terminal on insert); HA tag (C terminal on insert); 2xNLS (SV40) (C terminal on insert)
  Cloning method: Ligation Independent Cloning
  Sequencing primers: 5′ gaaggtcctccggaggcc; 3′ CGGTCTGTATATCGAGGTTTATTTATTAATTTG
Gene/Insert 2
  Gene/Insert name: Puro
  Insert size (bp): 606
  Promoter: CAG
  Cloning method: Ligation Independent Cloning
  Sequencing primers: 5′ tcggcttctggcgtgtga; 3′ AAGCAGCGTATCCACATAGC
Resource information
  A portion of this plasmid was derived from a plasmid made by: The dCas9 gene was a gift from Martin Jinek and Jennifer Doudna (UC Berkeley).
Terms and licenses: Academic/Nonprofit Terms; Industry Terms: Not Available to Industry
How to cite: pSLQ2815 pPB: CAG-Puro-WPRE PGK-KRAB-tagBFP-SpdCas9 was a gift from Stanley Qi (Addgene plasmid # 84245 ; http://n2t.net/addgene:84245 ; RRID:Addgene_84245)
