[The description below was written by a language model from this plasmid's Addgene catalogue record and pLannotate feature annotations shown in this document.]
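Description:
pSLQ2815 is an 11.8 kb piggyBac transposon plasmid built on a commercial PB backbone for stable expression of a CRISPR interference repressor in mammalian cells. In bacteria it is maintained through a high-copy ColE1/pUC-type origin and ampicillin resistance (AmpR with its bla promoter). The backbone also carries an f1 origin, lac promoter/operator and lacZα remnants, and T3 and T7 promoters typical of a pBluescript-derived cloning vector. The automated feature table does not annotate the piggyBac terminal repeats, so their positions cannot be given from this record, although the catalogue classes the vector as PiggyBac. Such vectors are normally integrated into the genome by co-delivered piggyBac transposase.

The payload consists of two tandem, same-orientation expression units. The first uses the CAG promoter, annotated here as the chicken β-actin promoter plus the chimeric β-actin/β-globin intron, to drive the puromycin N-acetyltransferase gene. A WPRE follows to enhance transcript stability and expression, and this unit allows puromycin selection of cells that have taken up the cassette. The second unit uses the mouse PGK promoter to express a single fusion protein: the ZNF10 KRAB repression domain, the blue fluorescent protein TagBFP, and Streptococcus pyogenes Cas9. According to the catalogue entry this is the nuclease-dead dCas9 form, even though the annotation tool labels it generically as Cas9. An HA tag and two SV40 nuclear localisation signals are recorded at the C terminus. No guide RNA cassette is annotated, so the guide must be supplied separately. With a guide present, the fusion is directed to chosen promoters to silence transcription, and BFP fluorescence reports its expression. The construct was deposited as the direct-fusion KRAB repressor in work on orthogonal and inducible dCas9 transcriptional regulators.
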