Features (pLannotate 1.2.2; 20 found; start..end, strand, type, name):
      7..284     +  promoter       chicken β-actin promoter: No description available
    286..1303    +  intron         chimeric intron: chimera between introns from chicken β-actin and rabbit β-globin
   1370..1969    +  CDS            PuroR: puromycin N-acetyltransferase; pac from Streptomyces alboniger; confers resistance to puromycin
   1989..2007    +  misc_feature   MCS (fragment): pBluescript multiple cloning site
   2007..2595    +  misc_feature   WPRE: woodchuck hepatitis virus posttranscriptional regulatory element
   2616..3115    +  promoter       PGK promoter: mouse phosphoglycerate kinase 1 promoter
   3175..3360    +  CDS            KRAB: Krüppel-associated box (KRAB) transcriptional repression domain from the human zinc finger protein ZNF10 (Margolin et al., 1994)
   3388..4086    +  CDS            TagBFP: TagBFP is a basic (constitutively fluorescent) blue fluorescent protein published in 2008, derived from Entacmaea quadricolor. It is reported to be a very rapidly-maturing monomer with very low acid sensitivity.
   4108..8211    +  CDS            Cas9: Cas9 (Csn1) endonuclease from the Streptococcus pyogenes Type II CRISPR/Cas system generates RNA-guided double strand breaks in DNA
   8637..8655    -  promoter       T3 promoter: promoter for bacteriophage T3 RNA polymerase
   8698..8720    -  protein_bind   lac operator (fragment): The lac repressor binds to the lac operator to inhibit transcription in E. coli. This inhibition can be relieved by adding lactose or isopropyl-β-D-thiogalactopyranoside (IPTG). lac repressor encoded by lacI
   8724..8754    -  promoter       lac promoter: promoter for the E. coli lac operon
   8769..8790    -  protein_bind   CAP binding site: CAP binding activates transcription in the presence of cAMP. E. coli catabolite activator protein
   8803..8895    -  CDS            lacI (fragment): lac repressor; lacI; The lac repressor binds to the lac operator to inhibit transcription in E. coli. This inhibition can be relieved by adding lactose or isopropyl-β-D-thiogalactopyranoside (IPTG).
   9078..9666    -  rep_origin     ori: high-copy-number ColE1/pMB1/pBR322/pUC origin of replication
   9837..10697   -  CDS            AmpR: β-lactamase; bla; confers resistance to ampicillin, carbenicillin, and related antibiotics
  10698..10802   -  promoter       AmpR promoter: bla
  10855..11283   -  rep_origin     f1 ori (sequence partly withheld): f1 bacteriophage origin of replication; arrow indicates direction of (+) strand synthesis
  11288..11443   -  CDS            lacZα (fragment): LacZα fragment of β-galactosidase; lacZ fragment
  11451..11469   +  promoter       T7 promoter: promoter for bacteriophage T7 RNA polymerase
>Addgene plasmid #84245 | pSLQ2815 pPB: CAG-Puro-WPRE PGK-KRAB-tagBFP-SpdCas9 | depositor full sequence | sequence record 160888 | pSLQ2815 pPB: CAG-Puro-WPRE PGK-KRAB-tagBFP-SpdCas9 sequence 11836 bps
CCATGGTCGAGGTGAGCCCCACGTTCTGCTTCACTCTCCCCATCTCCCCCCCCTCCCCACCCCCAATTTT
GTATTTATTTATTTTTTAATTATTTTGTGCAGCGATGGGGGCGGGGGGGGGGGGGGGGCGCGCGCCAGGC
GGGGCGGGGCGGGGCGAGGGGCGGGGCGGGGCGAGGCGGAGAGGTGCGGCGGCAGCCAATCAGAGCGGCG
CGCTCCGAAAGTTTCCTTTTATGGCGAGGCGGCGGCGGCGGCGGCCCTATAAAAAGCGAAGCGCGCGGCG
GGCGGGGAGTCGCTGCGACGCTGCCTTCGCCCCGTGCCCCGCTCCGCCGCCGCCTCGCGCCGCCCGCCCC
GGCTCTGACTGACCGCGTTACTCCCACAGGTGAGCGGGCGGGACGGCCCTTCTCCTCCGGGCTGTAATTA
GCGCTTGGTTTAATGACGGCTTGTTTCTTTTCTGTGGCTGCGTGAAAGCCTTGAGGGGCTCCGGGAGGGC
CCTTTGTGCGGGGGGAGCGGCTCGGGGGGTGCGTGCGTGTGTGTGTGCGTGGGGAGCGCCGCGTGCGGCT
CCGCGCTGCCCGGCGGCTGTGAGCGCTGCGGGCGCGGCGCGGGGCTTTGTGCGCTCCGCAGTGTGCGCGA
GGGGAGCGCGGCCGGGGGCGGTGCCCCGCGGTGCGGGGGGGGCTGCGAGGGGAACAAAGGCTGCGTGCGG
GGTGTGTGCGTGGGGGGGTGAGCAGGGGGTGTGGGCGCGTCGGTCGGGCTGCAACCCCCCCTGCACCCCC
CTCCCCGAGTTGCTGAGCACGGCCCGGCTTCGGGTGCGGGGCTCCGTACGGGGCGTGGCGCGGGGCTCGC
CGTGCCGGGCGGGGGGTGGCGGCAGGTGGGGGTGCCGGGCGGGGCGGGGCCGCCTCGGGCCGGGGAGGGC
TCGGGGGAGGGGCGCGGCGGCCCCCGGAGCGCCGGCGGCTGTCGAGGCGCGGCGAGCCGCAGCCATTGCC
TTTTATGGTAATCGTGCGAGAGGGCGCAGGGACTTCCTTTGTCCCAAATCTGTGCGGAGCCGAAATCTGG
GAGGCGCCGCCGCACCCCCTCTAGCGGGCGCGGGGCGAAGCGGTGCGGCGCCGGCAGGAAGGAAATGGGC
GGGGAGGGCCTTCGTGCGTCGCCGCGCCGCCGTCCCCTTCTCCCTCTCCAGCCTCGGGGCTGTCCGCGGG
GGGACGGCTGCCTTCGGGGGGGACGGGGCAGGGCGGGGTTCGGCTTCTGGCGTGTGACCGGCGGCTCTAG
AGCCTCTGCTAACCATGTTCATGCCTTCTTCTTTTTCCTACAGCTCCTGGGCAACGTGCTGGTTATTGTG
CTGTCTCATCATTTTGGCAAAGAATTCGCCACCATGACCATGACCGAGTACAAGCCCACGGTGCGCCTCG
CCACCCGCGACGACGTCCCCAGGGCCGTACGCACCCTCGCCGCCGCGTTCGCCGACTACCCCGCCACGCG
CCACACCGTCGATCCGGACCGCCACATCGAGCGGGTCACCGAGCTGCAAGAACTCTTCCTCACGCGCGTC
GGGCTCGACATCGGCAAGGTGTGGGTCGCGGACGACGGCGCCGCGGTGGCGGTCTGGACCACGCCGGAGA
GCGTCGAAGCGGGGGCGGTGTTCGCCGAGATCGGCCCGCGCATGGCCGAGTTGAGCGGTTCCCGGCTGGC
CGCGCAGCAACAGATGGAAGGCCTCCTGGCGCCGCACCGGCCCAAGGAGCCCGCGTGGTTCCTGGCCACC
GTCGGCGTCTCGCCCGACCACCAGGGCAAGGGTCTGGGCAGCGCCGTCGTGCTCCCCGGAGTGGAGGCGG
CCGAGCGCGCCGGGGTGCCCGCCTTCCTGGAGACCTCCGCGCCCCGCAACCTCCCCTTCTACGAGCGGCT
CGGCTTCACCGTCACCGCCGACGTCGAGGTGCCCGAAGGACCGCGCACCTGGTGCATGACCCGCAAGCCC
GGTGCCTGAGTTTAAACCATGCAAGCTTGATATCAAGCTTATCGATAATCAACCTCTGGATTACAAAATT
TGTGAAAGATTGACTGGTATTCTTAACTATGTTGCTCCTTTTACGCTATGTGGATACGCTGCTTTAATGC
CTTTGTATCATGCTATTGCTTCCCGTATGGCTTTCATTTTCTCCTCCTTGTATAAATCCTGGTTGCTGTC
TCTTTATGAGGAGTTGTGGCCCGTTGTCAGGCAACGTGGCGTGGTGTGCACTGTGTTTGCTGACGCAACC
CCCACTGGTTGGGGCATTGCCACCACCTGTCAGCTCCTTTCCGGGACTTTCGCTTTCCCCCTCCCTATTG
CCACGGCGGAACTCATCGCCGCCTGCCTTGCCCGCTGCTGGACAGGGGCTCGGCTGTTGGGCACTGACAA
TTCCGTGGTGTTGTCGGGGAAATCATCGTCCTTTCCTTGGCTGCTCGCCTGTGTTGCCACCTGGATTCTG
CGCGGGACGTCCTTCTGCTACGTCCCTTCGGCCCTCAATCCAGCGGACCTTCCTTCCCGCGGCCTGCTGC
CGGCTCTGCGGCCTCTTCCGCGTCTTCGCCTTCGCCCTCAGACGAGTCGGATCTCCCTTTGGGCCGCCTC
CCCGCATCCTGCAGGTAATTCTACCGGGTAGGGGAGGCGCTTTTCCCAAGGCAGTCTGGAGCATGCGCTT
TAGCAGCCCCGCTGGGCACTTGGCGCTACACAAGTGGCCTCTGGCCTCGCACACATTCCACATCCACCGG
TAGGCGCCAACCGGCTCCGTTCTTTGGTGGCCCCTTCGCGCCACCTTCTACTCCTCCCCTAGTCAGGAAG
TTCCCCCCCGCCCCGCAGCTCGCGTCGTGCAGGACGTGACAAATGGAAGTAGCACGTCTCACTAGGCTCG
TGCAGATGGACAGCACCGCTGAGCAATGGAAGCGGGTAGGCCTTTGGGGCAGCGGCCAATAGCAGCTTTG
CTCCTTCGCTTTCTGGGCTCAGAGGCTGGGAAGGGGTGGGTCCGGGGGCGGGCTCAGGGGCGGGCTCAGG
GGCGGGGCGGGCGCCCGAAGGTCCTCCGGAGGCCCGGCATTCTGCACGCTTCAAAAGCGCACGTCTGCCG
CGCTGTTCTCCTCTTCCTCATCTCCGGGCCTTTCGACCTGCAGCCCAAGCTTGTCGACGCCACCATGGAT
GCTAAGTCACTAACTGCCTGGTCCCGGACACTGGTGACCTTCAAGGATGTATTTGTGGACTTCACCAGGG
AGGAGTGGAAGCTGCTGGACACTGCTCAGCAGATCGTGTACAGAAATGTGATGCTGGAGAACTATAAGAA
CCTGGTTTCCTTGGGTTATCAGCTTACTAAGCCAGATGTGATCCTCCGGTTGGAGAAGGGAGAAGAGCCC
CATATGTCAAGCGCTGCAGGTGCTACCATGAGCGAGCTGATTAAGGAGAACATGCACATGAAGCTGTACA
TGGAGGGCACCGTGGACAACCATCACTTCAAGTGCACATCCGAGGGCGAAGGCAAGCCCTACGAGGGCAC
CCAGACCATGAGAATCAAGGTGGTCGAGGGCGGCCCTCTCCCCTTCGCCTTCGACATCCTGGCTACTAGC
TTCCTCTACGGCAGCAAGACCTTCATCAACCACACCCAGGGCATCCCCGACTTCTTCAAGCAGTCCTTCC
CTGAGGGCTTCACATGGGAGAGAGTCACCACATACGAAGACGGGGGCGTGCTGACCGCTACCCAGGACAC
CAGCCTCCAGGACGGCTGCCTCATCTACAACGTCAAGATCAGAGGGGTGAACTTCACATCCAACGGCCCT
GTGATGCAGAAGAAAACACTCGGCTGGGAGGCCTTCACCGAGACGCTGTACCCCGCTGACGGCGGCCTGG
AAGGCAGAAACGACATGGCCCTGAAGCTCGTGGGCGGGAGCCATCTGATCGCAAACATCAAGACCACATA
TAGATCCAAGAAACCCGCTAAGAACCTCAAGATGCCTGGCGTCTACTATGTGGACTACAGACTGGAAAGA
ATCAAGGAGGCCAACAACGAGACCTACGTCGAGCAGCACGAGGTGGCAGTGGCCAGATACTGCGACCTCC
CTAGCAAACTGGGGCACAAGCTTAATTCAAGCGCTGCAGGTGCCACCATGGACAAGAAGTACAGCATCGG
CCTGGCCATCGGCACCAACTCTGTGGGCTGGGCCGTGATCACCGACGAGTACAAGGTGCCCAGCAAGAAA
TTCAAGGTGCTGGGCAACACCGACCGGCACAGCATCAAGAAGAACCTGATCGGCGCCCTGCTGTTCGACA
GCGGAGAAACAGCCGAGGCCACCCGGCTGAAGAGAACCGCCAGAAGAAGATACACCAGACGGAAGAACCG
GATCTGCTATCTGCAAGAGATCTTCAGCAACGAGATGGCCAAGGTGGACGACAGCTTCTTCCACAGACTG
GAAGAGTCCTTCCTGGTGGAAGAGGATAAGAAGCACGAGCGGCACCCCATCTTCGGCAACATCGTGGACG
AGGTGGCCTACCACGAGAAGTACCCCACCATCTACCACCTGAGAAAGAAACTGGTGGACAGCACCGACAA
GGCCGACCTGCGGCTGATCTATCTGGCCCTGGCCCACATGATCAAGTTCCGGGGCCACTTCCTGATCGAG
GGCGACCTGAACCCCGACAACAGCGACGTGGACAAGCTGTTCATCCAGCTGGTGCAGACCTACAACCAGC
TGTTCGAGGAAAACCCCATCAACGCCAGCGGCGTGGACGCCAAGGCCATCCTGTCTGCCAGACTGAGCAA
GAGCAGACGGCTGGAAAATCTGATCGCCCAGCTGCCCGGCGAGAAGAAGAATGGCCTGTTCGGCAACCTG
ATTGCCCTGAGCCTGGGCCTGACCCCCAACTTCAAGAGCAACTTCGACCTGGCCGAGGATGCCAAACTGC
AGCTGAGCAAGGACACCTACGACGACGACCTGGACAACCTGCTGGCCCAGATCGGCGACCAGTACGCCGA
CCTGTTTCTGGCCGCCAAGAACCTGTCCGACGCCATCCTGCTGAGCGACATCCTGAGAGTGAACACCGAG
ATCACCAAGGCCCCCCTGAGCGCCTCTATGATCAAGAGATACGACGAGCACCACCAGGACCTGACCCTGC
TGAAAGCTCTCGTGCGGCAGCAGCTGCCTGAGAAGTACAAAGAGATTTTCTTCGACCAGAGCAAGAACGG
CTACGCCGGCTACATCGATGGCGGAGCCAGCCAGGAAGAGTTCTACAAGTTCATCAAGCCCATCCTGGAA
AAGATGGACGGCACCGAGGAACTGCTCGTGAAGCTGAACAGAGAGGACCTGCTGCGGAAGCAGCGGACCT
TCGACAACGGCAGCATCCCCCACCAGATCCACCTGGGAGAGCTGCACGCCATTCTGCGGCGGCAGGAAGA
TTTTTACCCATTCCTGAAGGACAACCGGGAAAAGATCGAGAAGATCCTGACCTTCCGCATCCCCTACTAC
GTGGGCCCTCTGGCCAGGGGAAACAGCAGATTCGCCTGGATGACCAGAAAGAGCGAGGAAACCATCACCC
CCTGGAACTTCGAGGAAGTGGTGGACAAGGGCGCCAGCGCCCAGAGCTTCATCGAGCGGATGACCAACTT
CGATAAGAACCTGCCCAACGAGAAGGTGCTGCCCAAGCACAGCCTGCTGTACGAGTACTTCACCGTGTAC
AACGAGCTGACCAAAGTGAAATACGTGACCGAGGGAATGAGAAAGCCCGCCTTCCTGAGCGGCGAGCAGA
AAAAAGCCATCGTGGACCTGCTGTTCAAGACCAACCGGAAAGTGACCGTGAAGCAGCTGAAAGAGGACTA
CTTCAAGAAAATCGAGTGCTTCGACTCCGTGGAAATCTCCGGCGTGGAAGATCGGTTCAACGCCTCCCTG
GGCACATACCACGATCTGCTGAAAATTATCAAGGACAAGGACTTCCTGGACAATGAGGAAAACGAGGACA
TTCTGGAAGATATCGTGCTGACCCTGACACTGTTTGAGGACAGAGAGATGATCGAGGAACGGCTGAAAAC
CTATGCCCACCTGTTCGACGACAAAGTGATGAAGCAGCTGAAGCGGCGGAGATACACCGGCTGGGGCAGG
CTGAGCCGGAAGCTGATCAACGGCATCCGGGACAAGCAGTCCGGCAAGACAATCCTGGATTTCCTGAAGT
CCGACGGCTTCGCCAACAGAAACTTCATGCAGCTGATCCACGACGACAGCCTGACCTTTAAAGAGGACAT
CCAGAAAGCCCAGGTGTCCGGCCAGGGCGATAGCCTGCACGAGCACATTGCCAATCTGGCCGGCAGCCCC
GCCATTAAGAAGGGCATCCTGCAGACAGTGAAGGTGGTGGACGAGCTCGTGAAAGTGATGGGCCGGCACA
AGCCCGAGAACATCGTGATCGAAATGGCCAGAGAGAACCAGACCACCCAGAAGGGACAGAAGAACAGCCG
CGAGAGAATGAAGCGGATCGAAGAGGGCATCAAAGAGCTGGGCAGCCAGATCCTGAAAGAACACCCCGTG
GAAAACACCCAGCTGCAGAACGAGAAGCTGTACCTGTACTACCTGCAGAATGGGCGGGATATGTACGTGG
ACCAGGAACTGGACATCAACCGGCTGTCCGACTACGATGTGGACGCTATCGTGCCTCAGAGCTTTCTGAA
GGACGACTCCATCGATAACAAAGTGCTGACTCGGAGCGACAAGAACCGGGGCAAGAGCGACAACGTGCCC
TCCGAAGAGGTCGTGAAGAAGATGAAGAACTACTGGCGCCAGCTGCTGAATGCCAAGCTGATTACCCAGA
GGAAGTTCGACAATCTGACCAAGGCCGAGAGAGGCGGCCTGAGCGAACTGGATAAGGCCGGCTTCATCAA
GAGACAGCTGGTGGAAACCCGGCAGATCACAAAGCACGTGGCACAGATCCTGGACTCCCGGATGAACACT
AAGTACGACGAGAACGACAAACTGATCCGGGAAGTGAAAGTGATCACCCTGAAGTCCAAGCTGGTGTCCG
ATTTCCGGAAGGATTTCCAGTTTTACAAAGTGCGCGAGATCAACAACTACCACCACGCCCACGACGCCTA
CCTGAACGCCGTCGTGGGAACCGCCCTGATCAAAAAGTACCCTAAGCTGGAAAGCGAGTTCGTGTACGGC
GACTACAAGGTGTACGACGTGCGGAAGATGATCGCCAAGAGCGAGCAGGAAATCGGCAAGGCTACCGCCA
AGTACTTCTTCTACAGCAACATCATGAACTTTTTCAAGACCGAGATTACCCTGGCCAACGGCGAGATCCG
GAAGCGGCCTCTGATCGAGACAAACGGCGAAACAGGCGAGATCGTGTGGGATAAGGGCCGGGACTTTGCC
ACCGTGCGGAAAGTGCTGTCTATGCCCCAAGTGAATATCGTGAAAAAGACCGAGGTGCAGACAGGCGGCT
TCAGCAAAGAGTCTATCCTGCCCAAGAGGAACAGCGACAAGCTGATCGCCAGAAAGAAGGACTGGGACCC
TAAGAAGTACGGCGGCTTCGACAGCCCCACCGTGGCCTATTCTGTGCTGGTGGTGGCCAAAGTGGAAAAG
GGCAAGTCCAAGAAACTGAAGAGTGTGAAAGAGCTGCTGGGGATCACCATCATGGAAAGAAGCAGCTTCG
AGAAGAATCCCATCGACTTTCTGGAAGCCAAGGGCTACAAAGAAGTGAAAAAGGACCTGATCATCAAGCT
GCCTAAGTACTCCCTGTTCGAGCTGGAAAACGGCCGGAAGAGAATGCTGGCCTCTGCCGGCGAACTGCAG
AAGGGAAACGAACTGGCCCTGCCCTCCAAATATGTGAACTTCCTGTACCTGGCCAGCCACTATGAGAAGC
TGAAGGGCTCCCCCGAGGATAATGAGCAGAAACAGCTGTTTGTGGAACAGCACAAACACTACCTGGACGA
GATCATCGAGCAGATCAGCGAGTTCTCCAAGAGAGTGATCCTGGCCGACGCTAATCTGGACAAGGTGCTG
AGCGCCTACAACAAGCACAGAGACAAGCCTATCAGAGAGCAGGCCGAGAATATCATCCACCTGTTTACCC
TGACCAATCTGGGAGCCCCTGCCGCCTTCAAGTACTTTGACACCACCATCGACCGGAAGAGGTACACCAG
CACCAAAGAGGTGCTGGACGCCACCCTGATCCACCAGAGCATCACCGGCCTGTACGAGACACGGATCGAC
CTGTCTCAGCTGGGAGGCGACGCCTATCCCTATGACGTGCCCGATTATGCCAGCCTGGGCAGCGGCTCCC
CCAAGAAAAAACGCAAGGTGGAAGATCCTAAGAAAAAGCGGAAAGTGGACGGCATTGGTAGTGGGAGCAA
CGGATGACTCGAGCTAGTTAAAAGTTTTGTTACTTTATAGAAGAAATTTTGAGTTTTTGTTTTTTTTTAA
TAAATAAATAAACATAAATAAATTGTTTGTTGAATTTATTATTAGTATGTAAGTGTAAATATAATAAAAC
TTAATATCTATTCAAATTAATAAATAAACCTCGATATACAGACCGATAAAACACATGCGTCAATTTTACG
CATGATTATCTTTAACGTACGTCACAATATGATTATCTTTCTAGGGTTAATCTAGTATACGCGTATGCGG
CCGCTTAATTAATCCAGCTTTTGTTCCCTTTAGTGAGGGTTAATTGCGCGCTTGGCGTAATCATGGTCAT
AGCTGTTTCCTGTGTGAAATTGTTATCCGCTCACAATTCCACACAACATACGAGCCGGAAGCATAAAGTG
TAAAGCCTGGGGTGCCTAATGAGTGAGCTAACTCACATTAATTGCGTTGCGCTCACTGCCCGCTTTCCAG
TCGGGAAACCTGTCGTGCCAGCTGCATTAATGAATCGGCCAACGCGCGGGGAGAGGCGGTTTGCGTATTG
GGCGCTCTTCCGCTTCCTCGCTCACTGACTCGCTGCGCTCGGTCGTTCGGCTGCGGCGAGCGGTATCAGC
TCACTCAAAGGCGGTAATACGGTTATCCACAGAATCAGGGGATAACGCAGGAAAGAACATGTGAGCAAAA
GGCCAGCAAAAGGCCAGGAACCGTAAAAAGGCCGCGTTGCTGGCGTTTTTCCATAGGCTCCGCCCCCCTG
ACGAGCATCACAAAAATCGACGCTCAAGTCAGAGGTGGCGAAACCCGACAGGACTATAAAGATACCAGGC
GTTTCCCCCTGGAAGCTCCCTCGTGCGCTCTCCTGTTCCGACCCTGCCGCTTACCGGATACCTGTCCGCC
TTTCTCCCTTCGGGAAGCGTGGCGCTTTCTCATAGCTCACGCTGTAGGTATCTCAGTTCGGTGTAGGTCG
TTCGCTCCAAGCTGGGCTGTGTGCACGAACCCCCCGTTCAGCCCGACCGCTGCGCCTTATCCGGTAACTA
TCGTCTTGAGTCCAACCCGGTAAGACACGACTTATCGCCACTGGCAGCAGCCACTGGTAACAGGATTAGC
AGAGCGAGGTATGTAGGCGGTGCTACAGAGTTCTTGAAGTGGTGGCCTAACTACGGCTACACTAGAAGGA
CAGTATTTGGTATCTGCGCTCTGCTGAAGCCAGTTACCTTCGGAAAAAGAGTTGGTAGCTCTTGATCCGG
CAAACAAACCACCGCTGGTAGCGGTGGTTTTTTTGTTTGCAAGCAGCAGATTACGCGCAGAAAAAAAGGA
TCTCAAGAAGATCCTTTGATCTTTTCTACGGGGTCTGACGCTCAGTGGAACGAAAACTCACGTTAAGGGA
TTTTGGTCATGAGATTATCAAAAAGGATCTTCACCTAGATCCTTTTAAATTAAAAATGAAGTTTTAAATC
AATCTAAAGTATATATGAGTAAACTTGGTCTGACAGTTACCAATGCTTAATCAGTGAGGCACCTATCTCA
GCGATCTGTCTATTTCGTTCATCCATAGTTGCCTGACTCCCCGTCGTGTAGATAACTACGATACGGGAGG
GCTTACCATCTGGCCCCAGTGCTGCAATGATACCGCGAGACCCACGCTCACCGGCTCCAGATTTATCAGC
AATAAACCAGCCAGCCGGAAGGGCCGAGCGCAGAAGTGGTCCTGCAACTTTATCCGCCTCCATCCAGTCT
ATTAATTGTTGCCGGGAAGCTAGAGTAAGTAGTTCGCCAGTTAATAGTTTGCGCAACGTTGTTGCCATTG
CTACAGGCATCGTGGTGTCACGCTCGTCGTTTGGTATGGCTTCATTCAGCTCCGGTTCCCAACGATCAAG
GCGAGTTACATGATCCCCCATGTTGTGCAAAAAAGCGGTTAGCTCCTTCGGTCCTCCGATCGTTGTCAGA
AGTAAGTTGGCCGCAGTGTTATCACTCATGGTTATGGCAGCACTGCATAATTCTCTTACTGTCATGCCAT
CCGTAAGATGCTTTTCTGTGACTGGTGAGTACTCAACCAAGTCATTCTGAGAATAGTGTATGCGGCGACC
GAGTTGCTCTTGCCCGGCGTCAATACGGGATAATACCGCGCCACATAGCAGAACTTTAAAAGTGCTCATC
ATTGGAAAACGTTCTTCGGGGCGAAAACTCTCAAGGATCTTACCGCTGTTGAGATCCAGTTCGATGTAAC
CCACTCGTGCACCCAACTGATCTTCAGCATCTTTTACTTTCACCAGCGTTTCTGGGTGAGCAAAAACAGG
AAGGCAAAATGCCGCAAAAAAGGGAATAAGGGCGACACGGAAATGTTGAATACTCATACTCTTCCTTTTT
CAATATTATTGAAGCATTTATCAGGGTTATTGTCTCATGAGCGGATACATATTTGAATGTATTTAGAAAA
ATAAACAAATAGGGGTTCCGCGCACATTTCCCCGAAAAGTGCCACCTAAATTGTAAGCGTTAATATTTTG
TTAAAATTCGCGTTAAATTTTTGTTAAATCAGCTCATTTTTTAACCAATAGGCCGAAATCGGCAAAATCC
CTTATAAATCAAAAGAATAGACCGAGATAGGGT
[37 nt withheld, positions 10954-10990]
AAAGAACGTGGACTCCAACGTCAAAGG
[49 nt withheld, positions 11018-11066]
T
[91 nt withheld, positions 11068-11158]
G
[124 nt withheld, positions 11160-11283]
CCCATTCGCCATTCAGGCTGCGCAACTGTTGGGAAGGGCGATCGGTGCGGGCCTCTTCGCTATTACGCCA
GCTGGCGAAAGGGGGATGTGCTGCAAGGCGATTAAGTTGGGTAACGCCAGGGTTTTCCCAGTCACGACGT
TGTAAAACGACGGCCAGTGAGCGCGCGTAATACGACTCACTATAGGGCGAATTGGGGCGCGCCATTCTAG
ATTAACCCTAGAAAGATAGTCTGCGTAAAATTGACGCATGCATTCTTGAAATATTGCTCTCTCTTTCTAA
ATAGCGCGAATCCGTCGCTGTGCATTTAGGACATCTCAGTCGCCGCTTGGAGCTCCCGTGAGGCGTGCTT
GTCAATGCGGTAAGTGTCACTGATTTTGAACTATAACGACCGCGTGAGTCAAAATGACGCATGATTATCT
TTTACGTGACTTTTAAGATTTAACTCATACGATAATTATATTGTTATTTCATGTTCTACTTACGTGATAA
CTTATTATATATATATTTTCTTGTTATAGATATCAACTAGAATGCTAGCATGGGCCCAGATCT
