>Addgene plasmid #84245 | pSLQ2815 pPB: CAG-Puro-WPRE PGK-KRAB-tagBFP-SpdCas9 | addgene partial sequence | sequence record 165683 | pCAG-F 5'-GCAACGTGCTGGTTATTGTG-3'
AAGAATTCGCCACCATGACCATGACCGAGTACAAGCCCACGGTGCGCCTCGCCACCCGCGACGACGTCCC
CAGGGCCGTACGCACCCTCGCCGCCGCGTTCGCCGACTACCCCGCCACGCGCCACACCGTCGATCCGGAC
CGCCACATCGAGCGGGTCACCGAGCTGCAAGAACTCTTCCTCACGCGCGTCGGGCTCGACATCGGCAAGG
TGTGGGTCGCGGACGACGGCGCCGCGGTGGCGGTCTGGACCACGCCGGAGAGCGTCGAAGCGGGGGCGGT
GTTCGCCGAGATCGGCCCGCGCATGGCCGAGTTGAGCGGTTCCCGGCTGGCCGCGCAGCAACAGATGGAA
GGCCTCCTGGCGCCGCACCGGCCCAAGGAGCCCGCGTGGTTCCTGGCCACCGTCGGCGTCTCGCCCGACC
ACCAGGGCAAGGGTCTGGGCAGCGCCGTCGTGCTCCCCGGAGTGGAGGCGGCCGAGCGCGCCGGGGTGCC
CGCCTTCCTGGAGACCTCCGCGCCCCGCAACCTCCCCTTCTACGAGCGGCTCGGCTTCACCGTCACCGCC
GACGTCGAGGTGCCCGAAGGACCGCGCACCTGGTGCATGACCCGCAAGCCCGGTGCCTGAGTTTAAACCA
TGCAAGCTTGATATCAAGCTTATCGATAATCAACCTCTGGATTACAAAATTTGTGAAAGATTGACTGGTA
TTCTTAACTATGTTGCTCCTTTTACGCTATGTGGATACGCTGCTTTAATGCCTTTGTATCATGCTATTGC
TTCCCGTATGGCTTTCATTTTCTCCTCCTTGTATAAATCCTGGTTGCTGTCTCTTTATGAGGAGTTGTGG
CCCGTTGTCAGGCAACGTGGCGTGGTGTGCACTGTGTTTGCTGACGCAACCCCCA
