>Addgene plasmid #84245 | pSLQ2815 pPB: CAG-Puro-WPRE PGK-KRAB-tagBFP-SpdCas9 | addgene partial sequence | sequence record 165684 | mPGK-F 5'-cattctgcacgcttcaaaag-3'
CTCTTCCTCATCTCCGGGCCTTTCGACCTGCAGCCCAAGCTTGTCGACGCCACCATGGATGCTAAGTCAC
TAACTGCCTGGTCCCGGACACTGGTGACCTTCAAGGATGTATTTGTGGACTTCACCAGGGAGGAGTGGAA
GCTGCTGGACACTGCTCAGCAGATCGTGTACAGAAATGTGATGCTGGAGAACTATAAGAACCTGGTTTCC
TTGGGTTATCAGCTTACTAAGCCAGATGTGATCCTCCGGTTGGAGAAGGGAGAAGAGCCCCATATGTCAA
GCGCTGCAGGTGCTACCATGAGCGAGCTGATTAAGGAGAACATGCACATGAAGCTGTACATGGAGGGCAC
CGTGGACAACCATCACTTCAAGTGCACATCCGAGGGCGAAGGCAAGCCCTACGAGGGCACCCAGACCATG
AGAATCAAGGTGGTCGAGGGCGGCCCTCTCCCCTTCGCCTTCGACATCCTGGCTACTAGCTTCCTCTACG
GCAGCAAGACCTTCATCAACCACACCCAGGGCATCCCCGACTTCTTCAAGCAGTCCTTCCCTGAGGGCTT
CACATGGGAGAGAGTCACCACATACGAAGACGGGGGCGTGCTGACCGCTACCCAGGACACCAGCCTCCAG
GACGGCTGCCTCATCTACAACGTCAAGATCAGAGGGGTGAACTTCACATCCAACGGCCCTGTGATGCAGA
AGAAAACACTCGGCTGGGAGGCCTTCACCGAGACGCTGTACCCCGCTGACGGCGGCCTGGAAGGCAGAAA
CGACATGGCCCTGAAGCTCGTGGGCGGGAGCCATCTGATCGCAAACATCAAGACCACATATAGATCCAAG
AAACCCGCTAAGAACCTCAAGATGCCTGGCGTCTACTATGTGGACTACAGACTGGAAAGAATCAAGGAGG
CCAACAACGAGACCTACGTCGAGCAGCACGAGGTGGCAGTGGCCAGATACTGCGACCTCCCTAGCAAACT
GGGGCACAAGCTTAATTCAAGCGCTGCAGG
